>Addgene plasmid #125930 | 7_pAAV-ProB10-CatCh-GFP-WPRE | addgene full sequence | sequence record 258127 | Addgene NGS Result
CCTGCAGGCAGCTGCGCGCTCGCTCGCTCACTGAGGCCGCCCGGGCGTCGGGCGACCTTTGGTCGCCCGG
CCTCAGTGAGCGAGCGAGCGCGCAGAGAGGGAGTGGCCAACTCCATCACTAGGGGTTCCTGCGGCCGCAC
GCGTCTTCTGCAGTGTGTGGGGGTTGGTGGGGGGAGGGGGGGCGGGAGGGCGGGGGACTCGTTTCTGCCA
CCTGCCTGTGAGAAGAAAAGCTGTAACCCCAGATAAAAGTTTTCACCCTTGTCTCTGAGGATATCAGCTC
CTCTGCTGTTGTCCTGCCAGAAACAGTGTATGGGGGTGAGGGCTTCCGAGCCACACACCACCCTCTTCTT
CCAGACCTTGCCTTCTGCATGGGGAGACACAAGCTGTTTACAGCAGGAGGGGATTGGTGATCAGCCCACA
GGGCAGGATGTTGGCTGTGAGCAGCTGCCAAAAGGGAACTCTCTGGGCCCTGTGGAATCAGAAGCTTTCA
GGTCTAGAAAGGCCACCCTTTCGGCCTTTCGTCTCTCAAGCTGTGTCTAGGCAGAGGCCCAAGTTTTGGC
CAGGAAGTGTTAGTGACCCTATGACCTACTCAAAAGGGGGTTCCTGGGAGAGGCCAAGTTGTGCTTGTCC
TCATCCCAGTTCCCCAACTTTCTGCCCACATGGGAGATGGACAGACTGATTGTTCTAAGATAGACACCCG
GGGCAGTACTGATTATCCCCAGTGCTAGACCCAGCAGGAACCAGGGGGGCTTTTTCTGCCACACACAAAG
TTCAGTTCAGCTGAGGTCTTTGGGCTTTCATTGCTTAAAAGTTAAAGACCAAGATGGAAGGGATTGGAAT
CTTTGGACACAGGTTCCTTGGTTGGCCTTCGCTATGTACTTATGGGCCGAGAGTCACCTTAGGGATATAT
GTCCCAGACTTCAAGCTGGCTTCAGTGTCCTTAGGGGTTAACAAGAGAAGCTAAGTGGATCAAGCCTGTG
CTGCAGACTTTGTTGGGAGGTTGGTGCTGTGCCCACCGGGGTAGGAAGCAGGCAGGCGGCGTGGGACAGC
CAATCAGAGGAGGAGGGAGCTGCAGAGGCTCTAACTGACCCTGATGCAGCTGAGCCGTCCTTGGAGGGTG
GGAGCCCAGGGGAGAGGAGGGGAGGGGCGGGGGTGGAGAAGAACATTCCACAGAGACAAAGTAGGGTCAA
AGAAAAAGGGGGAAGGAACCAATCAGGAAGCCAGATGACAGCAGGAGCATCAAGAGAAGCCTGTTTCTGT
GTGAGGACCCTTGCCTGGAGATGGATCCGCCACCATGGATTATGGAGGCGCCCTGAGTGCCGTTGGGCGC
GAGCTGCTATTTGTAACGAACCCAGTAGTCGTCAATGGCTCTGTACTTGTGCCTGAGGACCAGTGTTACT
GCGCGGGCTGGATTGAGTCGCGTGGCACAAACGGTGCCCAAACGGCGTCGAACGTGCTGCAATGGCTTGC
TGCTGGCTTCTCCATCCTACTGCTTATGTTTTACGCCTACCAAACATGGAAGTCAACCTGCGGCTGGGAG
GAGATCTATGTGTGCGCTATCGAGATGGTCAAGGTGATTCTCGAGTTCTTCTTCGAGTTTAAGAACCCGT
CCATGCTGTATCTAGCCACAGGCCACCGCGTCCAGTGGTTGCGTTACGCCGAGTGGCTTCTCACCTGCCC
GGTCATTTGCATTCACCTGTCAAACCTGACGGGCTTGTCCAACGACTACAGCAGGCGCACCATGGGTCTG
CTTGTGTCTGATATTGGCACAATTGTGTGGGGCGCCACTTCCGCCATGGCCACCGGATACGTCAAGGTCA
TCTTCTTCTGCCTGGGTCTGTGTTATGGTGCTAACACGTTCTTTCACGCTGCCAAGGCCTACATCGAGGG
TTACCACACCGTGCCGAAGGGCCGGTGTCGCCAGGTGGTGACTGGCATGGCTTGGCTCTTCTTCGTATCA
TGGGGTATGTTCCCCATCCTGTTCATCCTCGGCCCCGAGGGCTTCGGCGTCCTGAGCGTGTACGGCTCCA
CCGTCGGCCACACCATCATTGACCTGATGTCGAAGAACTGCTGGGGTCTGCTCGGCCACTACCTGCGCGT
GCTGATCCACGAGCATATCCTCATCCACGGCGACATTCGCAAGACCACCAAATTGAACATTGGTGGCACT
GAGATTGAGGTCGAGACGCTGGTGGAGGACGAGGCCGAGGCTGGCGCGGTACCCATGGTGAGCAAGGGCG
AGGAGCTGTTCACCGGGGTGGTGCCCATCCTGGTCGAGCTGGACGGCGACGTAAACGGCCACAAGTTCAG
CGTGTCCGGCGAGGGCGAGGGCGATGCCACCTACGGCAAGCTGACCCTGAAGTTCATCTGCACCACCGGC
AAGCTGCCCGTGCCCTGGCCCACCCTCGTGACCACCCTGACCTACGGCGTGCAGTGCTTCAGCCGCTACC
CCGACCACATGAAGCAGCACGACTTCTTCAAGTCCGCCATGCCCGAAGGCTACGTCCAGGAGCGCACCAT
CTTCTTCAAGGACGACGGCAACTACAAGACCCGCGCCGAGGTGAAGTTCGAGGGCGACACCCTGGTGAAC
CGCATCGAGCTGAAGGGCATCGACTTCAAGGAGGACGGCAACATCCTGGGGCACAAGCTGGAGTACAACT
ACAACAGCCACAACGTCTATATCATGGCCGACAAGCAGAAGAACGGCATCAAGGTGAACTTCAAGATCCG
CCACAACATCGAGGACGGCAGCGTGCAGCTCGCCGACCACTACCAGCAGAACACCCCCATCGGCGACGGC
CCCGTGCTGCTGCCCGACAACCACTACCTGAGCACCCAGTCCGCCCTGAGCAAAGACCCCAACGAGAAGC
GCGATCACATGGTCCTGCTGGAGTTCGTGACCGCCGCCGGGATCACTCTCGGCATGGACGAGCTGTACAA
GTGATAAGAATTCGATATCAAGCTTATCGATAATCAACCTCTGGATTACAAAATTTGTGAAAGATTGACT
GGTATTCTTAACTATGTTGCTCCTTTTACGCTATGTGGATACGCTGCTTTAATGCCTTTGTATCATGCTA
TTGCTTCCCGTATGGCTTTCATTTTCTCCTCCTTGTATAAATCCTGGTTGCTGTCTCTTTATGAGGAGTT
GTGGCCCGTTGTCAGGCAACGTGGCGTGGTGTGCACTGTGTTTGCTGACGCAACCCCCACTGGTTGGGGC
ATTGCCACCACCTGTCAGCTCCTTTCCGGGACTTTCGCTTTCCCCCTCCCTATTGCCACGGCGGAACTCA
TCGCCGCCTGCCTTGCCCGCTGCTGGACAGGGGCTCGGCTGTTGGGCACTGACAATTCCGTGGTGTTGTC
GGGGAAATCATCGTCCTTTCCTTGGCTGCTCGCCTATGTTGCCACCTGGATTCTGCGCGGGACGTCCTTC
TGCTACGTCCCTTCGGCCCTCAATCCAGCGGACCTTCCTTCCCGCGGCCTGCTGCCGGCTCTGCGGCCTC
TTCCGCGTCTTCGCCTTCGCCCTCAGACGAGTCGGATCTCCCTTTGGGCCGCCTCCCCGCATCGATACCG
AGCGCTGCTCGAGAGATCTACGGGTGGCATCCCTGTGACCCCTCCCCAGTGCCTCTCCTGGCCCTGGAAG
TTGCCACTCCAGTGCCCACCAGCCTTGTCCTAATAAAATTAAGTTGCATCATTTTGTCTGACTAGGTGTC
CTTCTATAATATTATGGGGTGGAGGGGGGTGGTATGGAGCAAGGGGCAAGTTGGGAAGACAACCTGTAGG
GCCTGCGGGGTCTATTGGGAACCAAGCTGGAGTGCAGTGGCACAATCTTGGCTCACTGCAATCTCCGCCT
CCTGGGTTCAAGCGATTCTCCTGCCTCAGCCTCCCGAGTTGTTGGGATTCCAGGCATGCATGACCAGGCT
CAGCTAATTTTTGTTTTTTTGGTAGAGACGGGGTTTCACCATATTGGCCAGGCTGGTCTCCAACTCCTAA
TCTCAGGTGATCTACCCACCTTGGCCTCCCAAATTGCTGGGATTACAGGCGTGAACCACTGCTCCCTTCC
CTGTCCTTCTGATTTTGTAGGTAACCACGTGCGGACCGAGCGGCCGCAGGAACCCCTAGTGATGGAGTTG
GCCACTCCCTCTCTGCGCGCTCGCTCGCTCACTGAGGCCGGGCGACCAAAGGTCGCCCGACGCCCGGGCT
TTGCCCGGGCGGCCTCAGTGAGCGAGCGAGCGCGCAGCTGCCTGCAGGGGCGCCTGATGCGGTATTTTCT
CCTTACGCATCTGTGCGGTATTTCACACCGCATA
[95 nt withheld, positions 4305-4399]
T
[46 nt withheld, positions 4401-4446]
C
[141 nt withheld, positions 4448-4588]
CCTTTGACGTTGGAGTCCACGTTCTTT
[37 nt withheld, positions 4616-4652]
ACTCTATCTCGGGCTATTCTTTTGATTTATAAGGGATTTTGCCGATTTCGGTCTATTGGTTAAAAAATGA
GCTGATTTAACAAAAATTTAACGCGAATTTTAACAAAATATTAACGTTTACAATTTTATGGTGCACTCTC
AGTACAATCTGCTCTGATGCCGCATAGTTAAGCCAGCCCCGACACCCGCCAACACCCGCTGACGCGCCCT
GACGGGCTTGTCTGCTCCCGGCATCCGCTTACAGACAAGCTGTGACCGTCTCCGGGAGCTGCATGTGTCA
GAGGTTTTCACCGTCATCACCGAAACGCGCGAGACGAAAGGGCCTCGTGATACGCCTATTTTTATAGGTT
AATGTCATGATAATAATGGTTTCTTAGACGTCAGGTGGCACTTTTCGGGGAAATGTGCGCGGAACCCCTA
TTTGTTTATTTTTCTAAATACATTCAAATATGTATCCGCTCATGAGACAATAACCCTGATAAATGCTTCA
ATAATATTGAAAAAGGAAGAGTATGAGTATTCAACATTTCCGTGTCGCCCTTATTCCCTTTTTTGCGGCA
TTTTGCCTTCCTGTTTTTGCTCACCCAGAAACGCTGGTGAAAGTAAAAGATGCTGAAGATCAGTTGGGTG
CACGAGTGGGTTACATCGAACTGGATCTCAACAGCGGTAAGATCCTTGAGAGTTTTCGCCCCGAAGAACG
TTTTCCAATGATGAGCACTTTTAAAGTTCTGCTATGTGGCGCGGTATTATCCCGTATTGACGCCGGGCAA
GAGCAACTCGGTCGCCGCATACACTATTCTCAGAATGACTTGGTTGAGTACTCACCAGTCACAGAAAAGC
ATCTTACGGATGGCATGACAGTAAGAGAATTATGCAGTGCTGCCATAACCATGAGTGATAACACTGCGGC
CAACTTACTTCTGACAACGATCGGAGGACCGAAGGAGCTAACCGCTTTTTTGCACAACATGGGGGATCAT
GTAACTCGCCTTGATCGTTGGGAACCGGAGCTGAATGAAGCCATACCAAACGACGAGCGTGACACCACGA
TGCCTGTAGCAATGGCAACAACGTTGCGCAAACTATTAACTGGCGAACTACTTACTCTAGCTTCCCGGCA
ACAATTAATAGACTGGATGGAGGCGGATAAAGTTGCAGGACCACTTCTGCGCTCGGCCCTTCCGGCTGGC
TGGTTTATTGCTGATAAATCTGGAGCCGGTGAGCGTGGGTCTCGCGGTATCATTGCAGCACTGGGGCCAG
ATGGTAAGCCCTCCCGTATCGTAGTTATCTACACGACGGGGAGTCAGGCAACTATGGATGAACGAAATAG
ACAGATCGCTGAGATAGGTGCCTCACTGATTAAGCATTGGTAACTGTCAGACCAAGTTTACTCATATATA
CTTTAGATTGATTTAAAACTTCATTTTTAATTTAAAAGGATCTAGGTGAAGATCCTTTTTGATAATCTCA
TGACCAAAATCCCTTAACGTGAGTTTTCGTTCCACTGAGCGTCAGACCCCGTAGAAAAGATCAAAGGATC
TTCTTGAGATCCTTTTTTTCTGCGCGTAATCTGCTGCTTGCAAACAAAAAAACCACCGCTACCAGCGGTG
GTTTGTTTGCCGGATCAAGAGCTACCAACTCTTTTTCCGAAGGTAACTGGCTTCAGCAGAGCGCAGATAC
CAAATACTGTTCTTCTAGTGTAGCCGTAGTTAGGCCACCACTTCAAGAACTCTGTAGCACCGCCTACATA
CCTCGCTCTGCTAATCCTGTTACCAGTGGCTGCTGCCAGTGGCGATAAGTCGTGTCTTACCGGGTTGGAC
TCAAGACGATAGTTACCGGATAAGGCGCAGCGGTCGGGCTGAACGGGGGGTTCGTGCACACAGCCCAGCT
TGGAGCGAACGACCTACACCGAACTGAGATACCTACAGCGTGAGCTATGAGAAAGCGCCACGCTTCCCGA
AGGGAGAAAGGCGGACAGGTATCCGGTAAGCGGCAGGGTCGGAACAGGAGAGCGCACGAGGGAGCTTCCA
GGGGGAAACGCCTGGTATCTTTATAGTCCTGTCGGGTTTCGCCACCTCTGACTTGAGCGTCGATTTTTGT
GATGCTCGTCAGGGGGGCGGAGCCTATGGAAAAACGCCAGCAACGCGGCCTTTTTACGGTTCCTGGCCTT
TTGCTGGCCTTTTGCTCACATGT
Features (pLannotate 1.2.2; 15 found; start..end, strand, type, name):
     12..39      +  repeat_region  AAV2 ITR (fragment): inverted terminal repeat of adeno-associated virus serotype 2 inverted
     68..95      +  repeat_region  AAV2 ITR (fragment): inverted terminal repeat of adeno-associated virus serotype 2 inverted
   1295..2220    +  CDS            ChR2 (fragment): N-terminal fragment of channelrhodopsin-2 from the alga Chlamydomonas reinhardtii (Nagel et al., 2003) blue light-activated cation channel
   2225..2941    +  CDS            EGFP: EGFP is a basic (constitutively fluorescent) green fluorescent protein published in 1996, derived from Aequorea victoria. It is reported to be a rapidly-maturing weak dimer with moderate acid sensitivity.
   2948..2972    +  misc_feature   MCS (fragment): pBluescript multiple cloning site
   2972..3560    +  misc_feature   WPRE: woodchuck hepatitis virus posttranscriptional regulatory element
   3592..4068    +  polyA_signal   hGH poly(A) signal: human growth hormone polyadenylation signal
   4108..4248    +  repeat_region  AAV2 ITR: inverted terminal repeat of adeno-associated virus serotype 2 inverted
   4253..4304    -  misc_feature   bom (fragment): basis of mobility region from pBR322
   4323..4778    +  rep_origin     f1 ori (sequence partly withheld): f1 bacteriophage origin of replication; arrow indicates direction of (+) strand synthesis
   4779..4828    -  misc_feature   bom (fragment): basis of mobility region from pBR322
   4930..4965    -  CDS            rop (fragment): Rop protein, which maintains plasmids at low copy number; rop
   5060..5164    +  promoter       AmpR promoter: bla
   5165..6025    +  CDS            AmpR: β-lactamase; bla; confers resistance to ampicillin, carbenicillin, and related antibiotics
   6196..6784    +  rep_origin     ori: high-copy-number ColE1/pMB1/pBR322/pUC origin of replication
