[The description below was written by a language model from this plasmid's Addgene catalogue record and pLannotate feature annotations shown in this document.]
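Description:
7_pAAV-ProB10-CatCh-GFP-WPRE is an adeno-associated virus transfer plasmid of about 6.8 kb, built on a pAAV backbone and intended for packaging a cell-type-targeted optogenetic cassette into recombinant AAV. In bacteria it replicates from a high-copy ColE1/pUC-type origin and is selected with ampicillin through the β-lactamase gene and its own promoter. An f1 phage origin is also present, along with small remnants of pBR322 bom and rop sequences. The record lists a recombination-tolerant growth strain, which fits the repeat-rich ITRs. The downstream AAV2 inverted terminal repeat is annotated in full, whereas the upstream one is detected only as two short fragments. This is common for sequenced ITRs but leaves its integrity unconfirmed by the annotation.

Between the ITRs, expression is driven by ProB10, a synthetic promoter. It is not annotated in the feature table but presumably lies in the unannotated stretch between the left ITR and the coding sequence. The payload is CatCh-GFP, a fusion of the L132C variant of the Chlamydomonas reinhardtii channelrhodopsin-2 N-terminal fragment, a blue-light-gated cation channel, to EGFP. Expressing cells can therefore be both light-activated and identified by green fluorescence. A WPRE follows the fusion to enhance post-transcriptional expression, and the human growth hormone polyadenylation signal terminates the transcript.

The plasmid belongs to a collection of synthetic-promoter AAV constructs designed to restrict expression to particular neuronal and glial cell types in the retina of mice, non-human primates and humans. The record does not state which cell population ProB10 targets.
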