Addgene plasmid #125930: 7_pAAV-ProB10-CatCh-GFP-WPRE
Purpose: Targeting expression to neuronal and glial cell types in mice, non-human primates, and human retina
Depositing lab: Botond Roska. Depositing organization: Friedrich Miescher Institute for Biomedical Research. Publication: Targeting neuronal and glial cell types with synthetic promoter AAVs in mice, non-human primates and humans. Juttner J, Szabo A, Gross-Scherf B, Morikawa RK, Rompani SB, Hantz P, Szikra T, Esposti F, Cowan CS, Bharioke A, Patino-Alvarez CP, Keles O, Kusnyerik A, Azoulay T, Hartl D, Krebs AR, Schubeler D, Hajdu RI, Lukats A, Nemeth J, Nagy ZZ, Wu KC, Wu RH, Xiang L, Fang XL, Jin ZB, Goldblum D, Hasler PW, Scholl HPN, Krol J, Roska B. Nat Neurosci. 2019 Jul 8. pii: 10.1038/s41593-019-0431-2. doi: 10.1038/s41593-019-0431-2. PubMed 31285614.
Backbone
  Vector backbone: pAAV
  Vector type: AAV
Growth in bacteria
  Bacterial resistance: Ampicillin, 100 μg/mL
  Growth temperature: 37°C
  Growth strain: NEB Stable
  Copy number: High Copy
Gene/Insert
  Gene/Insert name: CatCh-GFP (alt name: ChR2(L132C)-EGFP)
  Species: Synthetic
  Promoter: ProB10
  Cloning method: Restriction Enzyme; 5′ cloning site Unknown (unknown if destroyed); 3′ cloning site Unknown (unknown if destroyed)
Terms and licenses: Academic/Nonprofit Terms; Industry Terms: Not Available to Industry
Depositor comments: Please visit https://www.biorxiv.org/content/early/2018/10/04/434720.full.pdf for BioRxiv preprint
How to cite: 7_pAAV-ProB10-CatCh-GFP-WPRE was a gift from Botond Roska (Addgene plasmid # 125930 ; http://n2t.net/addgene:125930 ; RRID:Addgene_125930)
